>Addgene plasmid #108885 | pME-mCherry-NS | depositor full sequence | sequence record 205187 | pME-mCherry-NS sequence 3259 bps
CTTTCCTGCGTTATCCCCTGATTCTGTGGATAACCGTATTACCGCCTTTGAGTGAGCTGATACCGCTCGC
CGCAGCCGAACGACCGAGCGCAGCGAGTCAGTGAGCGAGGAAGCGGAAGAGCGCCCAATACGCAAACCGC
CTCTCCCCGCGCGTTGGCCGATTCATTAATGCAGCTGGCACGACAGGTTTCCCGACTGGAAAGCGGGCAG
TGAGCGCAACGCAATTAATACGCGTACCGCTAGCCAGGAAGAGTTTGTAGAAACGCAAAAAGGCCATCCG
TCAGGATGGCCTTCTGCTTAGTTTGATGCCTGGCAGTTTATGGCGGGCGTCCTGCCCGCCACCCTCCGGG
CCGTTGCTTCACAACGTTCAAATCCGCTCCCGGCGGATTTGTCCTACTCAGGAGAGCGTTCACCGACAAA
CAACAGATAAAACGAAAGGCCCAGTCTTCCGACTGAGCCTTTCGTTTTATTTGATGCCTGGCAGTTCCCT
ACTCTCGCGTTAACGCTAGCATGGATGTTTTCCCAGTCACGACGTTGTAAAACGACGGCCAGTCTTAAGC
TCGGGCCCCAAATAATGATTTTATTTTGACTGATAGTGACCTGTTCGTTGCAACACATTGATGAGCAATG
CTTTTTTATAATGCCAACTTTGTACAAAAAAGCAGGCTGCCACCATGGTGAGCAAGGGCGAGGAGGACAA
CATGGCCATCATCAAGGAGTTCATGCGCTTCAAGGTGCACATGGAGGGCTCCGTGAACGGCCACGAGTTC
GAGATCGAGGGCGAGGGCGAGGGCCGCCCCTACGAGGGCACCCAGACCGCCAAGCTGAAGGTGACCAAGG
GCGGCCCCCTGCCCTTCGCCTGGGACATCCTGTCCCCTCAGTTCATGTACGGCTCCAAGGCCTACGTGAA
GCACCCCGCCGACATCCCCGACTACTTGAAGCTGTCCTTCCCCGAGGGCTTCAAGTGGGAGCGCGTGATG
AACTTCGAGGACGGCGGCGTGGTGACCGTGACCCAGGACTCCTCCCTGCAGGACGGCGAGTTCATCTACA
AGGTGAAGCTGCGCGGCACCAACTTCCCCTCCGACGGCCCCGTAATGCAGAAGAAGACCATGGGCTGGGA
GGCCTCCTCCGAGCGGATGTACCCCGAGGACGGCGCCCTGAAGGGCGAGATCAAGCAGAGGCTGAAGCTG
AAGGACGGCGGCCACTACGACGCCGAGGTCAAGACCACCTACAAGGCCAAGAAGCCCGTGCAGCTGCCCG
GCGCCTACAACGTCAACATCAAGCTGGACATCACCTCCCACAACGAGGACTACACCATCGTGGAACAGTA
CGAGCGCGCCGAGGGCCGCCACTCCACCGGCGGCATGGACGAGCTGTACAAGCACCCAGCTTTCTTGTAC
AAAGTTGGCATTATAAGAAAGCATTGCTTATCAATTTGTTGCAACGAACAGGTCACTATCAGTCAAAATA
AAATCATTATTTGCCATCCAGCTGATATCCCCTATAGTGAGTCGTATTACATGGTCATAGCTGTTTCCTG
GCAGCTCTGGCCCGTGTCTCAAAATCTCTGATGTTACATTGCACAAGATAAAATAATATCATCATGAACA
ATAAAACTGTCTGCTTACATAAACAGTAATACAAGGGGTGTTATGAGCCATATTCAACGGGAAACGTCGA
GGCCGCGATTAAATTCCAACATGGATGCTGATTTATATGGGTATAAATGGGCTCGCGATAATGTCGGGCA
ATCAGGTGCGACAATCTATCGCTTGTATGGGAAGCCCGATGCGCCAGAGTTGTTTCTGAAACATGGCAAA
GGTAGCGTTGCCAATGATGTTACAGATGAGATGGTCAGACTAAACTGGCTGACGGAATTTATGCCTCTTC
CGACCATCAAGCATTTTATCCGTACTCCTGATGATGCATGGTTACTCACCACTGCGATCCCCGGAAAAAC
AGCATTCCAGGTATTAGAAGAATATCCTGATTCAGGTGAAAATATTGTTGATGCGCTGGCAGTGTTCCTG
CGCCGGTTGCATTCGATTCCTGTTTGTAATTGTCCTTTTAACAGCGATCGCGTATTTCGTCTCGCTCAGG
CGCAATCACGAATGAATAACGGTTTGGTTGATGCGAGTGATTTTGATGACGAGCGTAATGGCTGGCCTGT
TGAACAAGTCTGGAAAGAAATGCATAAACTTTTGCCATTCTCACCGGATTCAGTCGTCACTCATGGTGAT
TTCTCACTTGATAACCTTATTTTTGACGAGGGGAAATTAATAGGTTGTATTGATGTTGGACGAGTCGGAA
TCGCAGACCGATACCAGGATCTTGCCATCCTATGGAACTGCCTCGGTGAGTTTTCTCCTTCATTACAGAA
ACGGCTTTTTCAAAAATATGGTATTGATAATCCTGATATGAATAAATTGCAGTTTCATTTGATGCTCGAT
GAGTTTTTCTAATCAGAATTGGTTAATTGGTTGTAACACTGGCAGAGCATTACGCTGACTTGACGGGACG
GCGCAAGCTCATGACCAAAATCCCTTAACGTGAGTTACGCGTCGTTCCACTGAGCGTCAGACCCCGTAGA
AAAGATCAAAGGATCTTCTTGAGATCCTTTTTTTCTGCGCGTAATCTGCTGCTTGCAAACAAAAAAACCA
CCGCTACCAGCGGTGGTTTGTTTGCCGGATCAAGAGCTACCAACTCTTTTTCCGAAGGTAACTGGCTTCA
GCAGAGCGCAGATACCAAATACTGTTCTTCTAGTGTAGCCGTAGTTAGGCCACCACTTCAAGAACTCTGT
AGCACCGCCTACATACCTCGCTCTGCTAATCCTGTTACCAGTGGCTGCTGCCAGTGGCGATAAGTCGTGT
CTTACCGGGTTGGACTCAAGACGATAGTTACCGGATAAGGCGCAGCGGTCGGGCTGAACGGGGGGTTCGT
GCACACAGCCCAGCTTGGAGCGAACGACCTACACCGAACTGAGATACCTACAGCGTGAGCTATGAGAAAG
CGCCACGCTTCCCGAAGGGAGAAAGGCGGACAGGTATCCGGTAAGCGGCAGGGTCGGAACAGGAGAGCGC
ACGAGGGAGCTTCCAGGGGGAAACGCCTGGTATCTTTATAGTCCTGTCGGGTTTCGCCACCTCTGACTTG
AGCGTCGATTTTTGTGATGCTCGTCAGGGGGGCGGAGCCTATGGAAAAACGCCAGCAACGCGGCCTTTTT
ACGGTTCCTGGCCTTTTGCTGGCCTTTTGCTCACATGTT
Features (pLannotate 1.2.2; 10 found; start..end, strand, type, name):
    121..213     +  CDS            lacI (fragment): lac repressor; lacI; The lac repressor binds to the lac operator to inhibit transcription in E. coli. This inhibition can be relieved by adding lactose or isopropyl-β-D-thiogalactopyranoside (IPTG).
    268..295     -  terminator     rrnB T2 terminator: transcription terminator T2 from the E. coli rrnB gene
    427..470     +  terminator     rrnB T1 terminator: Escherichia coli rrnB; transcription terminator T1 from the E. coli rrnB gene
    517..553     -  CDS            lacZα (fragment): LacZα fragment of β-galactosidase; lacZ fragment
    569..668     +  protein_bind   attL1: mutant version of attL; recombination site for the Gateway® LR reaction LR Clonase™
    675..1382    +  CDS            mCherry: mCherry is a basic (constitutively fluorescent) red fluorescent protein published in 2004, derived from Discosoma sp.. It is reported to be a very rapidly-maturing monomer with low acid sensitivity.
   1384..1483    -  protein_bind   attL2: mutant version of attL; recombination site for the Gateway® LR reaction LR Clonase™
   1501..1519    -  promoter       T7 promoter: promoter for bacteriophage T7 RNA polymerase
   1653..2462    +  CDS            KanR: aminoglycoside phosphotransferase; aph(3')-Ia; confers resistance to kanamycin in bacteria or G418 (Geneticin®) in eukaryotes
   2609..3197    +  rep_origin     ori: high-copy-number ColE1/pMB1/pBR322/pUC origin of replication
