>Addgene plasmid #108885 | pME-mCherry-NS | addgene full sequence | sequence record 210086 | Addgene NGS Result
TGTTCTTTCCTGCGTTATCCCCTGATTCTGTGGATAACCGTATTACCGCCTTTGAGTGAGCTGATACCGC
TCGCCGCAGCCGAACGACCGAGCGCAGCGAGTCAGTGAGCGAGGAAGCGGAAGAGCGCCCAATACGCAAA
CCGCCTCTCCCCGCGCGTTGGCCGATTCATTAATGCAGCTGGCACGACAGGTTTCCCGACTGGAAAGCGG
GCAGTGAGCGCAACGCAATTAATACGCGTACCGCTAGCCAGGAAGAGTTTGTAGAAACGCAAAAAGGCCA
TCCGTCAGGATGGCCTTCTGCTTAGTTTGATGCCTGGCAGTTTATGGCGGGCGTCCTGCCCGCCACCCTC
CGGGCCGTTGCTTCACAACGTTCAAATCCGCTCCCGGCGGATTTGTCCTACTCAGGAGAGCGTTCACCGA
CAAACAACAGATAAAACGAAAGGCCCAGTCTTCCGACTGAGCCTTTCGTTTTATTTGATGCCTGGCAGTT
CCCTACTCTCGCGTTAACGCTAGCATGGATGTTTTCCCAGTCACGACGTTGTAAAACGACGGCCAGTCTT
AAGCTCGGGCCCCAAATAATGATTTTATTTTGACTGATAGTGACCTGTTCGTTGCAACAAATTGATGAGC
AATGCTTTTTTATAATGCCAACTTTGTACAAAAAAGCAGGCTGCCACCATGGTGAGCAAGGGCGAGGAGG
ACAACATGGCCATCATCAAGGAGTTCATGCGCTTCAAGGTGCACATGGAGGGCTCCGTGAACGGCCACGA
GTTCGAGATCGAGGGCGAGGGCGAGGGCCGCCCCTACGAGGGCACCCAGACCGCCAAGCTGAAGGTGACC
AAGGGCGGCCCCCTGCCCTTCGCCTGGGACATCCTGTCCCCTCAGTTCATGTACGGCTCCAAGGCCTACG
TGAAGCACCCCGCCGACATCCCCGACTACTTGAAGCTGTCCTTCCCCGAGGGCTTCAAGTGGGAGCGCGT
GATGAACTTCGAGGACGGCGGCGTGGTGACCGTGACCCAGGACTCCTCCCTGCAGGACGGCGAGTTCATC
TACAAGGTGAAGCTGCGCGGCACCAACTTCCCCTCCGACGGCCCCGTAATGCAGAAGAAGACCATGGGCT
GGGAGGCCTCCTCCGAGCGGATGTACCCCGAGGACGGCGCCCTGAAGGGCGAGATCAAGCAGAGGCTGAA
GCTGAAGGACGGCGGCCACTACGACGCCGAGGTCAAGACCACCTACAAGGCCAAGAAGCCCGTGCAGCTG
CCCGGCGCCTACAACGTCAACATCAAGCTGGACATCACCTCCCACAACGAGGACTACACCATCGTGGAAC
AGTACGAGCGCGCCGAGGGCCGCCACTCCACCGGCGGCATGGACGAGCTGTACAAGCACCCAGCTTTCTT
GTACAAAGTTGGCATTATAAGAAAGCATTGCTTATCAATTTGTTGCAACGAACAGGTCACTATCAGTCAA
AATAAAATCATTATTTGCCATCCAGCTGATATCCCCTATAGTGAGTCGTATTACATGGTCATAGCTGTTT
CCTGGCAGCTCTGGCCCGTGTCTCAAAATCTCTGATGTTACATTGCACAAGATAAAAATATATCATCATG
AACAATAAAACTGTCTGCTTACATAAACAGTAATACAAGGGGTGTTATGAGCCATATTCAACGGGAAACG
TCGAGGCCGCGATTAAATTCCAACATGGATGCTGATTTATATGGGTATAAATGGGCTCGCGATAATGTCG
GGCAATCAGGTGCGACAATCTATCGCTTGTATGGGAAGCCCGATGCGCCAGAGTTGTTTCTGAAACATGG
CAAAGGTAGCGTTGCCAATGATGTTACAGATGAGATGGTCAGACTAAACTGGCTGACGGAATTTATGCCT
CTTCCGACCATCAAGCATTTTATCCGTACTCCTGATGATGCATGGTTACTCACCACTGCGATCCCCGGAA
AAACAGCATTCCAGGTATTAGAAGAATATCCTGATTCAGGTGAAAATATTGTTGATGCGCTGGCAGTGTT
CCTGCGCCGGTTGCATTCGATTCCTGTTTGTAATTGTCCTTTTAACAGCGATCGCGTATTTCGTCTCGCT
CAGGCGCAATCACGAATGAATAACGGTTTGGTTGATGCGAGTGATTTTGATGACGAGCGTAATGGCTGGC
CTGTTGAACAAGTCTGGAAAGAAATGCATAAACTTTTGCCATTCTCACCGGATTCAGTCGTCACTCATGG
TGATTTCTCACTTGATAACCTTATTTTTGACGAGGGGAAATTAATAGGTTGTATTGATGTTGGACGAGTC
GGAATCGCAGACCGATACCAGGATCTTGCCATCCTATGGAACTGCCTCGGTGAGTTTTCTCCTTCATTAC
AGAAACGGCTTTTTCAAAAATATGGTATTGATAATCCTGATATGAATAAATTGCAGTTTCATTTGATGCT
CGATGAGTTTTTCTAATCAGAATTGGTTAATTGGTTGTAACACTGGCAGAGCATTACGCTGACTTGACGG
GACGGCGCAAGCTCATGACCAAAATCCCTTAACGTGAGTTACGCGTCGTTCCACTGAGCGTCAGACCCCG
TAGAAAAGATCAAAGGATCTTCTTGAGATCCTTTTTTTCTGCGCGTAATCTGCTGCTTGCAAACAAAAAA
ACCACCGCTACCAGCGGTGGTTTGTTTGCCGGATCAAGAGCTACCAACTCTTTTTCCGAAGGTAACTGGC
TTCAGCAGAGCGCAGATACCAAATACTGTTCTTCTAGTGTAGCCGTAGTTAGGCCACCACTTCAAGAACT
CTGTAGCACCGCCTACATACCTCGCTCTGCTAATCCTGTTACCAGTGGCTGCTGCCAGTGGCGATAAGTC
GTGTCTTACCGGGTTGGACTCAAGACGATAGTTACCGGATAAGGCGCAGCGGTCGGGCTGAACGGGGGGT
TCGTGCACACAGCCCAGCTTGGAGCGAACGACCTACACCGAACTGAGATACCTACAGCGTGAGCTATGAG
AAAGCGCCACGCTTCCCGAAGGGAGAAAGGCGGACAGGTATCCGGTAAGCGGCAGGGTCGGAACAGGAGA
GCGCACGAGGGAGCTTCCAGGGGGAAACGCCTGGTATCTTTATAGTCCTGTCGGGTTTCGCCACCTCTGA
CTTGAGCGTCGATTTTTGTGATGCTCGTCAGGGGGGCGGAGCCTATGGAAAAACGCCAGCAACGCGGCCT
TTTTACGGTTCCTGGCCTTTTGCTGGCCTTTTGCTCACA
Features (pLannotate 1.2.2; 11 found; start..end, strand, type, name):
      1..123     +  rep_origin     RSF ori (fragment): Plasmids containing the RSF 1030 origin of replication can be propagated in E. coli cells that contain additional plasmids with compatible origins.
    125..217     +  CDS            lacI (fragment): lac repressor; lacI; The lac repressor binds to the lac operator to inhibit transcription in E. coli. This inhibition can be relieved by adding lactose or isopropyl-β-D-thiogalactopyranoside (IPTG).
    272..299     -  terminator     rrnB T2 terminator: transcription terminator T2 from the E. coli rrnB gene
    431..474     +  terminator     rrnB T1 terminator: Escherichia coli rrnB; transcription terminator T1 from the E. coli rrnB gene
    521..557     -  CDS            lacZα (fragment): LacZα fragment of β-galactosidase; lacZ fragment
    573..672     +  protein_bind   attL1: mutant version of attL; recombination site for the Gateway® LR reaction LR Clonase™
    679..1386    +  CDS            mCherry: mCherry is a basic (constitutively fluorescent) red fluorescent protein published in 2004, derived from Discosoma sp.. It is reported to be a very rapidly-maturing monomer with low acid sensitivity.
   1388..1487    -  protein_bind   attL2: mutant version of attL; recombination site for the Gateway® LR reaction LR Clonase™
   1505..1523    -  promoter       T7 promoter: promoter for bacteriophage T7 RNA polymerase
   1657..2466    +  CDS            KanR: aminoglycoside phosphotransferase; aph(3')-Ia; confers resistance to kanamycin in bacteria or G418 (Geneticin®) in eukaryotes
   2613..3201    +  rep_origin     ori: high-copy-number ColE1/pMB1/pBR322/pUC origin of replication
