[The description below was written by a language model from this plasmid's Addgene catalogue record and pLannotate feature annotations shown in this document.]
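Description:
pME-mCherry-NS is a 3,259-bp Multisite Gateway middle-entry clone built on the Invitrogen pDONR 221 backbone and carrying the red fluorescent protein mCherry as its only payload. It is propagated in E. coli as a high-copy plasmid from a ColE1/pUC-type origin and selected with kanamycin through the aph(3')-Ia (KanR) gene. The rrnB T1 and T2 terminators lie upstream of the cloning region, a standard arrangement that insulates the insert from read-through transcription in bacteria. A T7 promoter sits just outside attL2, pointing back toward the insert. The short hits annotated as lacI, lacZα and (in one record only) RSF ori are small fragments and probably reflect backbone sequence similarity rather than functional elements.

The mCherry coding sequence is flanked by attL1 and attL2, and no promoter drives it for expression in a eukaryotic host, so the plasmid is a recombination donor rather than an expression vector. In an LR Clonase reaction the attL sites recombine with matching att sites in a destination vector and, in the multisite format, with a 5' entry clone typically supplying a promoter and a 3' entry clone supplying a downstream coding sequence. The stated purpose is 5' tagging with mCherry. The "NS" in the name most likely means "no stop", which fits the mCherry annotation ending immediately before attL2 and would let translation continue into the downstream element to give an N-terminally mCherry-tagged fusion protein, although the record does not define the abbreviation. The depositor sequence and the repository's sequencing result are the same length and show the same feature layout, offset by only a few bases.
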