Addgene plasmid #108885: pME-mCherry-NS
Purpose: Multisite gateway vector for 5' tagging with mCherry
Depositing lab: Rob Parton. Depositing organization: University of Queensland, Institute for Molecular Bioscience. Publication: Ultrastructural localisation of protein interactions using conditionally stable nanobodies. Ariotti N, Rae J, Giles N, Martel N, Sierecki E, Gambin Y, Hall TE, Parton RG. PLoS Biol. 2018 Apr 5;16(4):e2005473. doi: 10.1371/journal.pbio.2005473. eCollection 2018 Apr. PubMed 29621251.
Backbone
  Vector backbone: pDONR 221
  Backbone manufacturer: Invitrogen
  Vector type: Multisite gateway
Growth in bacteria
  Bacterial resistance: Kanamycin, 50 μg/mL
  Growth temperature: 37°C
  Growth strain: DH5alpha
  Copy number: High Copy
Gene/Insert
  Gene/Insert name: mCherry
  Species: Synthetic
Terms and licenses: Academic/Nonprofit Terms; Industry Terms: Not Available to Industry
How to cite: pME-mCherry-NS was a gift from Rob Parton (Addgene plasmid # 108885 ; http://n2t.net/addgene:108885 ; RRID:Addgene_108885)
